Addgene plasmid #42137: pET21b-RL018A
Depositing lab: Sheref Mansy. Depositing organization: Universita degli Studi di Trento. Publication: Fluorescent Proteins and in Vitro Genetic Organization for Cell-Free Synthetic Biology. Lentini R, Forlin M, Martini L, Del Bianco C, Spencer AC, Torino D, Mansy SS. ACS Synth Biol. 2013 Mar 15. 10.1021/sb400003y PubMed 23654270.
Backbone
  Vector backbone: pET21b
  Backbone manufacturer: Novagen
  Backbone size w/o insert (bp): 5367
  Total vector size (bp): 6818
  Vector type: Bacterial Expression
Growth in bacteria
  Bacterial resistance: Ampicillin, 100 μg/mL
  Growth temperature: 37°C
  Growth strain: DH5alpha
  Copy number: Low Copy
Gene/Insert
  Gene/Insert name: mCerulean-mCherry (alt name: A206K Cerulean- mCherry)
  Species: Synthetic
  Insert size (bp): 1476
  Promoter: T7 promoter
  Cloning method: Restriction Enzyme; 5′ cloning site BamHI (not destroyed); 3′ cloning site XhoI (not destroyed)
  Sequencing primers: 5′ ctctctGGATCCgaataattttgtttaactttaagaag; 3′ gtgtgtCTCGAGttatttatacagctcatccata
Terms and licenses: Academic/Nonprofit Terms; Industry Terms: Not Available to Industry
How to cite: pET21b-RL018A was a gift from Sheref Mansy (Addgene plasmid # 42137 ; http://n2t.net/addgene:42137 ; RRID:Addgene_42137)
