[The description below was written by a language model from this plasmid's Addgene catalogue record and pLannotate feature annotations shown in this document.]
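Description:
pET21b-RL018A is a bacterial expression plasmid built on the Novagen pET21b backbone (6,818 bp in total) that carries a synthetic two-gene operon of fluorescent proteins. It is propagated in E. coli under ampicillin selection through the β-lactamase gene. Replication relies on a pBR322-type origin accompanied by the bom region and the rop gene, which keeps copy number low, in line with the catalogue entry. An f1 origin is also present, and the short tetracycline-resistance fragments flagged in the annotation are non-functional remnants of the pBR322 lineage.

The insert of about 1.5 kb was cloned between BamHI and XhoI, both of which are retained. It encodes mCerulean (the monomeric A206K cyan variant) followed by mCherry. The two are not fused. Each coding sequence is preceded by its own T7 gene 10 ribosome binding site, so a single transcript yields two separately translated proteins. Transcription starts from a T7 promoter with an adjacent lac operator and ends at the T7 terminator. The plasmid-borne lacI gene supplies repressor, so expression in cells needs T7 RNA polymerase and is inducible with IPTG. A His-tag sequence from the vector lies downstream of mCherry. However, the reverse cloning primer appears to place a stop codon at the end of mCherry, so the tag is probably not translated. The nearby "SET1" fragment hit is probably an annotation artefact of vector sequence.

The associated publication concerns fluorescent proteins and in vitro genetic organization for cell-free synthetic biology. This suggests the construct is used to compare cyan and red output as a function of gene position within an operon in T7-driven transcription–translation reactions.
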