Features (pLannotate 1.2.2; 21 found; start..end, strand, type, name):
     12..467     +  rep_origin     f1 ori (sequence partly withheld): f1 bacteriophage origin of replication; arrow indicates direction of (+) strand synthesis
    494..598     +  promoter       AmpR promoter: bla
    599..1459    +  CDS            AmpR: β-lactamase; bla; confers resistance to ampicillin, carbenicillin, and related antibiotics
   1630..2218    +  rep_origin     ori: high-copy-number ColE1/pMB1/pBR322/pUC origin of replication
   2404..2546    -  misc_feature   bom: basis of mobility region from pBR322
   2648..2839    -  CDS            rop: Rop protein, which maintains plasmids at low copy number; rop
   2856..3236    +  CDS            YPB1_ECOLX: Protein predicted: Swiss-Prot protein existence level 4. From Escherichia coli.
   3308..3599    -  CDS            TcR (fragment): tetracycline efflux protein; tet; confers resistance to tetracycline
   3614..3635    -  protein_bind   CAP binding site: CAP binding activates transcription in the presence of cAMP. E. coli catabolite activator protein
   3648..4730    -  CDS            lacI: lac repressor; lacI; The lac repressor binds to the lac operator to inhibit transcription in E. coli. This inhibition can be relieved by adding lactose or isopropyl-β-D-thiogalactopyranoside (IPTG).
   4731..4808    -  promoter       lacI promoter: lacI
   4816..5095    -  CDS            TcR (fragment): tetracycline efflux protein; tet; confers resistance to tetracycline
   5117..5135    +  promoter       T7 promoter: promoter for bacteriophage T7 RNA polymerase
   5136..5160    +  protein_bind   lac operator: The lac repressor binds to the lac operator to inhibit transcription in E. coli. This inhibition can be relieved by adding lactose or isopropyl-β-D-thiogalactopyranoside (IPTG). lac repressor encoded by lacI
   5175..5197    +  RBS            RBS: efficient ribosome binding site from bacteriophage T7 gene 10 (Olins and Rangwala, 1989)
   5205..5921    +  CDS            mCerulean: mCerulean is a basic (constitutively fluorescent) cyan fluorescent protein published in 2005, derived from Aequorea victoria. It is reported to be a very rapidly-maturing monomer.
   5940..5962    +  RBS            RBS: efficient ribosome binding site from bacteriophage T7 gene 10 (Olins and Rangwala, 1989)
   5970..6677    +  CDS            mCherry: mCherry is a basic (constitutively fluorescent) red fluorescent protein published in 2004, derived from Discosoma sp.. It is reported to be a very rapidly-maturing monomer with low acid sensitivity.
   6687..6704    +  CDS            9xHis (fragment): 9xHis affinity tag
   6714..6763    +  CDS            SET1 (fragment): solubility-enhancement tag derived from T7 phage gene 10B
   6771..6818    +  terminator     T7 terminator: transcription terminator for bacteriophage T7 RNA polymerase
>Addgene plasmid #42137 | pET21b-RL018A | depositor full sequence | sequence record 56988 | pET21b-RL018A sequence 6818 bps
TGGCGAATGGG
[124 nt withheld, positions 12-135]
C
[91 nt withheld, positions 137-227]
A
[49 nt withheld, positions 229-277]
CCTTTGACGTTGGAGTCCACGTTCTTT
[37 nt withheld, positions 305-341]
ACCCTATCTCGGTCTATTCTTTTGATTTATAAGGGATTTTGCCGATTTCGGCCTATTGGTTAAAAAATGA
GCTGATTTAACAAAAATTTAACGCGAATTTTAACAAAATATTAACGTTTACAATTTCAGGTGGCACTTTT
CGGGGAAATGTGCGCGGAACCCCTATTTGTTTATTTTTCTAAATACATTCAAATATGTATCCGCTCATGA
GACAATAACCCTGATAAATGCTTCAATAATATTGAAAAAGGAAGAGTATGAGTATTCAACATTTCCGTGT
CGCCCTTATTCCCTTTTTTGCGGCATTTTGCCTTCCTGTTTTTGCTCACCCAGAAACGCTGGTGAAAGTA
AAAGATGCTGAAGATCAGTTGGGTGCACGAGTGGGTTACATCGAACTGGATCTCAACAGCGGTAAGATCC
TTGAGAGTTTTCGCCCCGAAGAACGTTTTCCAATGATGAGCACTTTTAAAGTTCTGCTATGTGGCGCGGT
ATTATCCCGTATTGACGCCGGGCAAGAGCAACTCGGTCGCCGCATACACTATTCTCAGAATGACTTGGTT
GAGTACTCACCAGTCACAGAAAAGCATCTTACGGATGGCATGACAGTAAGAGAATTATGCAGTGCTGCCA
TAACCATGAGTGATAACACTGCGGCCAACTTACTTCTGACAACGATCGGAGGACCGAAGGAGCTAACCGC
TTTTTTGCACAACATGGGGGATCATGTAACTCGCCTTGATCGTTGGGAACCGGAGCTGAATGAAGCCATA
CCAAACGACGAGCGTGACACCACGATGCCTGCAGCAATGGCAACAACGTTGCGCAAACTATTAACTGGCG
AACTACTTACTCTAGCTTCCCGGCAACAATTAATAGACTGGATGGAGGCGGATAAAGTTGCAGGACCACT
TCTGCGCTCGGCCCTTCCGGCTGGCTGGTTTATTGCTGATAAATCTGGAGCCGGTGAGCGTGGGTCTCGC
GGTATCATTGCAGCACTGGGGCCAGATGGTAAGCCCTCCCGTATCGTAGTTATCTACACGACGGGGAGTC
AGGCAACTATGGATGAACGAAATAGACAGATCGCTGAGATAGGTGCCTCACTGATTAAGCATTGGTAACT
GTCAGACCAAGTTTACTCATATATACTTTAGATTGATTTAAAACTTCATTTTTAATTTAAAAGGATCTAG
GTGAAGATCCTTTTTGATAATCTCATGACCAAAATCCCTTAACGTGAGTTTTCGTTCCACTGAGCGTCAG
ACCCCGTAGAAAAGATCAAAGGATCTTCTTGAGATCCTTTTTTTCTGCGCGTAATCTGCTGCTTGCAAAC
AAAAAAACCACCGCTACCAGCGGTGGTTTGTTTGCCGGATCAAGAGCTACCAACTCTTTTTCCGAAGGTA
ACTGGCTTCAGCAGAGCGCAGATACCAAATACTGTCCTTCTAGTGTAGCCGTAGTTAGGCCACCACTTCA
AGAACTCTGTAGCACCGCCTACATACCTCGCTCTGCTAATCCTGTTACCAGTGGCTGCTGCCAGTGGCGA
TAAGTCGTGTCTTACCGGGTTGGACTCAAGACGATAGTTACCGGATAAGGCGCAGCGGTCGGGCTGAACG
GGGGGTTCGTGCACACAGCCCAGCTTGGAGCGAACGACCTACACCGAACTGAGATACCTACAGCGTGAGC
TATGAGAAAGCGCCACGCTTCCCGAAGGGAGAAAGGCGGACAGGTATCCGGTAAGCGGCAGGGTCGGAAC
AGGAGAGCGCACGAGGGAGCTTCCAGGGGGAAACGCCTGGTATCTTTATAGTCCTGTCGGGTTTCGCCAC
CTCTGACTTGAGCGTCGATTTTTGTGATGCTCGTCAGGGGGGCGGAGCCTATGGAAAAACGCCAGCAACG
CGGCCTTTTTACGGTTCCTGGCCTTTTGCTGGCCTTTTGCTCACATGTTCTTTCCTGCGTTATCCCCTGA
TTCTGTGGATAACCGTATTACCGCCTTTGAGTGAGCTGATACCGCTCGCCGCAGCCGAACGACCGAGCGC
AGCGAGTCAGTGAGCGAGGAAGCGGAAGAGCGCCTGATGCGGTATTTTCTCCTTACGCATCTGTGCGGTA
TTTCACACCGCATATATGGTGCACTCTCAGTACAATCTGCTCTGATGCCGCATAGTTAAGCCAGTATACA
CTCCGCTATCGCTACGTGACTGGGTCATGGCTGCGCCCCGACACCCGCCAACACCCGCTGACGCGCCCTG
ACGGGCTTGTCTGCTCCCGGCATCCGCTTACAGACAAGCTGTGACCGTCTCCGGGAGCTGCATGTGTCAG
AGGTTTTCACCGTCATCACCGAAACGCGCGAGGCAGCTGCGGTAAAGCTCATCAGCGTGGTCGTGAAGCG
ATTCACAGATGTCTGCCTGTTCATCCGCGTCCAGCTCGTTGAGTTTCTCCAGAAGCGTTAATGTCTGGCT
TCTGATAAAGCGGGCCATGTTAAGGGCGGTTTTTTCCTGTTTGGTCACTGATGCCTCCGTGTAAGGGGGA
TTTCTGTTCATGGGGGTAATGATACCGATGAAACGAGAGAGGATGCTCACGATACGGGTTACTGATGATG
AACATGCCCGGTTACTGGAACGTTGTGAGGGTAAACAACTGGCGGTATGGATGCGGCGGGACCAGAGAAA
AATCACTCAGGGTCAATGCCAGCGCTTCGTTAATACAGATGTAGGTGTTCCACAGGGTAGCCAGCAGCAT
CCTGCGATGCAGATCCGGAACATAATGGTGCAGGGCGCTGACTTCCGCGTTTCCAGACTTTACGAAACAC
GGAAACCGAAGACCATTCATGTTGTTGCTCAGGTCGCAGACGTTTTGCAGCAGCAGTCGCTTCACGTTCG
CTCGCGTATCGGTGATTCATTCTGCTAACCAGTAAGGCAACCCCGCCAGCCTAGCCGGGTCCTCAACGAC
AGGAGCACGATCATGCGCACCCGTGGGGCCGCCATGCCGGCGATAATGGCCTGCTTCTCGCCGAAACGTT
TGGTGGCGGGACCAGTGACGAAGGCTTGAGCGAGGGCGTGCAAGATTCCGAATACCGCAAGCGACAGGCC
GATCATCGTCGCGCTCCAGCGAAAGCGGTCCTCGCCGAAAATGACCCAGAGCGCTGCCGGCACCTGTCCT
ACGAGTTGCATGATAAAGAAGACAGTCATAAGTGCGGCGACGATAGTCATGCCCCGCGCCCACCGGAAGG
AGCTGACTGGGTTGAAGGCTCTCAAGGGCATCGGTCGAGATCCCGGTGCCTAATGAGTGAGCTAACTTAC
ATTAATTGCGTTGCGCTCACTGCCCGCTTTCCAGTCGGGAAACCTGTCGTGCCAGCTGCATTAATGAATC
GGCCAACGCGCGGGGAGAGGCGGTTTGCGTATTGGGCGCCAGGGTGGTTTTTCTTTTCACCAGTGAGACG
GGCAACAGCTGATTGCCCTTCACCGCCTGGCCCTGAGAGAGTTGCAGCAAGCGGTCCACGCTGGTTTGCC
CCAGCAGGCGAAAATCCTGTTTGATGGTGGTTAACGGCGGGATATAACATGAGCTGTCTTCGGTATCGTC
GTATCCCACTACCGAGATATCCGCACCAACGCGCAGCCCGGACTCGGTAATGGCGCGCATTGCGCCCAGC
GCCATCTGATCGTTGGCAACCAGCATCGCAGTGGGAACGATGCCCTCATTCAGCATTTGCATGGTTTGTT
GAAAACCGGACATGGCACTCCAGTCGCCTTCCCGTTCCGCTATCGGCTGAATTTGATTGCGAGTGAGATA
TTTATGCCAGCCAGCCAGACGCAGACGCGCCGAGACAGAACTTAATGGGCCCGCTAACAGCGCGATTTGC
TGGTGACCCAATGCGACCAGATGCTCCACGCCCAGTCGCGTACCGTCTTCATGGGAGAAAATAATACTGT
TGATGGGTGTCTGGTCAGAGACATCAAGAAATAACGCCGGAACATTAGTGCAGGCAGCTTCCACAGCAAT
GGCATCCTGGTCATCCAGCGGATAGTTAATGATCAGCCCACTGACGCGTTGCGCGAGAAGATTGTGCACC
GCCGCTTTACAGGCTTCGACGCCGCTTCGTTCTACCATCGACACCACCACGCTGGCACCCAGTTGATCGG
CGCGAGATTTAATCGCCGCGACAATTTGCGACGGCGCGTGCAGGGCCAGACTGGAGGTGGCAACGCCAAT
CAGCAACGACTGTTTGCCCGCCAGTTGTTGTGCCACGCGGTTGGGAATGTAATTCAGCTCCGCCATCGCC
GCTTCCACTTTTTCCCGCGTTTTCGCAGAAACGTGGCTGGCCTGGTTCACCACGCGGGAAACGGTCTGAT
AAGAGACACCGGCATACTCTGCGACATCGTATAACGTTACTGGTTTCACATTCACCACCCTGAATTGACT
CTCTTCCGGGCGCTATCATGCCATACCGCGAAAGGTTTTGCGCCATTCGATGGTGTCCGGGATCTCGACG
CTCTCCCTTATGCGACTCCTGCATTAGGAAGCAGCCCAGTAGTAGGTTGAGGCCGTTGAGCACCGCCGCC
GCAAGGAATGGTGCATGCAAGGAGATGGCGCCCAACAGTCCCCCGGCCACGGGGCCTGCCACCATACCCA
CGCCGAAACAAGCGCTCATGAGCCCGAAGTGGCGAGCCCGATCTTCCCCATCGGTGATGTCGGCGATATA
GGCGCCAGCAACCGCACCTGTGGCGCCGGTGATGCCGGCCACGATGCGTCCGGCGTAGAGGATCGAGATC
TCGATCCCGCGAAATTAATACGACTCACTATAGGGGAATTGTGAGCGGATAACAATTCCCCTCTAGAAAT
AATTTTGTTTAACTTTAAGAAGGAGATATACATATGGTGAGTAAAGGCGAAGAGCTGTTCACAGGGGTTG
TTCCGATTCTGGTCGAACTGGACGGGGACGTTAATGGTCACAAATTCAGCGTTAGCGGTGAGGGCGAGGG
TGATGCCACTTATGGTAAACTGACCCTGAAATTCATCTGTACCACCGGCAAACTGCCTGTTCCTTGGCCT
ACACTGGTTACAACACTGACTTGGGGTGTTCAATGTTTTGCTCGCTATCCGGATCACATGAAACAGCACG
ATTTCTTCAAAAGCGCCATGCCTGAAGGTTATGTCCAAGAGCGTACGATCTTCTTTAAAGACGACGGCAA
CTATAAAACCCGTGCCGAGGTGAAATTCGAAGGTGATACCCTGGTAAACCGTATCGAACTGAAAGGGATC
GACTTCAAAGAGGACGGGAACATTCTGGGCCATAAACTGGAGTATAACGCCATCAGCGATAATGTGTATA
TTACCGCCGACAAACAGAAAAACGGGATCAAAGCCAACTTCAAAATCCGCCACAACATCGAGGATGGTAG
CGTTCAACTGGCCGATCACTATCAACAGAATACCCCGATTGGTGATGGTCCTGTTCTGCTGCCTGATAAC
CACTATCTGAGCACCCAGTCTAAACTGTCCAAAGACCCGAACGAGAAACGTGATCACATGGTTCTGCTGG
AGTTTGTTACCGCTGCCGGCATTACTCTGGGTATGGATGAACTGTATAAATAAGCGGATCCGAATAATTT
TGTTTAACTTTAAGAAGGAGATATACATATGGTGAGTAAAGGCGAGGAGGACAATATGGCGATCATCAAA
GAGTTCATGCGCTTCAAAGTCCACATGGAAGGCAGCGTTAATGGTCACGAGTTCGAAATTGAGGGCGAAG
GCGAAGGTCGTCCGTATGAGGGTACACAGACCGCTAAACTGAAAGTCACGAAAGGTGGTCCACTGCCATT
TGCTTGGGATATTCTGAGCCCACAGTTCATGTATGGCTCCAAAGCCTATGTGAAACATCCGGCCGATATT
CCGGACTATCTGAAACTGAGCTTCCCTGAAGGGTTCAAATGGGAACGTGTGATGAACTTTGAGGATGGTG
GTGTTGTGACAGTGACACAGGATTCTAGCCTGCAAGACGGTGAGTTCATCTATAAAGTGAAACTGCGTGG
CACGAATTTTCCGAGTGATGGCCCGGTTATGCAGAAAAAAACGATGGGTTGGGAGGCCTCTAGTGAGCGT
ATGTATCCAGAAGATGGCGCTCTGAAAGGCGAAATCAAACAGCGTCTGAAACTGAAAGATGGTGGCCACT
ATGATGCCGAAGTGAAAACCACGTATAAAGCCAAAAAACCTGTCCAACTGCCTGGTGCCTATAACGTTAA
CATCAAACTGGACATCACCTCACACAATGAGGACTATACGATCGTGGAGCAGTATGAGCGTGCTGAAGGA
CGTCATTCTACCGGTGGTATGGATGAGCTGTATAAATAACTCGAGCACCACCACCACCACCACTGAGATC
CGGCTGCTAACAAAGCCCGAAAGGAAGCTGAGTTGGCTGCTGCCACCGCTGAGCAATAACTAGCATAACC
CCTTGGGGCCTCTAAACGGGTCTTGAGGGGTTTTTTG
