>Addgene plasmid #42137 | pET21b-RL018A | addgene partial sequence | sequence record 64836 | T7term 5'-GCTAGTTATTGCTCAGCGG-3'
CTTTGTTAGCAGCCGGATCTCAGTGGTGGTGGTGGTGGTGCTCGAGTTATTTATACAGCTCATCCATACC
ACCGGTAGAATGACGTCCTTCAGCACGCTCATACTGCTCCACGATCGTATAGTCCTCATTGTGTGAGGTG
ATGTCCAGTTTGATGTTAACGTTATAGGCACCAGGCAGTTGGACAGGTTTTTTGGCTTTATACGTGGTTT
TCACTTCGGCATCATAGTGGCCACCATCTTTCAGTTTCAGACGCTGTTTGATTTCGCCTTTCAGAGCGCC
ATCTTCTGGATACATACGCTCACTAGAGGCCTCCCAACCCATCGTTTTTTTCTGCATAACCGGGCCATCA
CTCGGAAAATTCGTGCCACGCAGTTTCACTTTATAGATGAACTCACCGTCTTGCAGGCTAGAATCCTGTG
TCACTGTCACAACACCACCATCCTCAAAGTTCATCACACGTTCCCATTTGAACCCTTCAGGGAAGCTCAG
TTTCAGATAGTCCGGAATATCGGCCGGATGTTTCACATAGGCTTTGGAGCCATACATGAACTGTGGGCTC
AGAATATCCCAAGCAAATGGCAGTGGACCACCTTTCGTGACTTTCAGTTTAGCGGTCTGTGTACCCTCAT
ACGGACGACCTTCGCCTTCGCCCTCAATTTCGAACTCGTGACCATTAACGCTGCCTTCCATGTGGACTTT
GAAGCGCATGAACTCTTTGATGATCGCCATATTGTCCTCCTCGCCTTTACTCACCATATGTATATCTCCT
TCTTAAAGTTAAACAAAATTATTCGGATCCGCTTATTTATACAGTTCATCCATACCCA
