>Addgene plasmid #42137 | pET21b-RL018A | addgene partial sequence | sequence record 64837 | T7 5'-TAATACGACTCACTATAGGG-3'
AAATAATTTTGTTTAACTTTAAGAAGGAGATATACATATGGTGAGTAAAGGCGAAGAGCTGTTCACAGGG
GTTGTTCCGATTCTGGTCGAACTGGACGGGGACGTTAATGGTCACAAATTCAGCGTTAGCGGTGAGGGCG
AGGGTGATGCCACTTATGGTAAACTGACCCTGAAATTCATCTGTACCACCGGCAAACTGCCTGTTCCTTG
GCCTACACTGGTTACAACACTGACTTGGGGTGTTCAATGTTTTGCTCGCTATCCGGATCACATGAAACAG
CACGATTTCTTCAAAAGCGCCATGCCTGAAGGTTATGTCCAAGAGCGTACGATCTTCTTTAAAGACGACG
GCAACTATAAAACCCGTGCCGAGGTGAAATTCGAAGGTGATACCCTGGTAAACCGTATCGAACTGAAAGG
GATCGACTTCAAAGAGGACGGGAACATTCTGGGCCATAAACTGGAGTATAACGCCATCAGCGATAATGTG
TATATTACCGCCGACAAACAGAAAAACGGGATCAAAGCCAACTTCAAAATCCGCCACAACATCGAGGATG
GTAGCGTTCAACTGGCCGATCACTATCAACAGAATACCCCGATTGGTGATGGTCCTGTTCTGCTGCCTGA
TAACCACTATCTGAGCACCCAGTCTAAACTGTCCAAAGACCCGAACGAGAAACGTGATCACATGGTTCTG
CTGGAGTTTGTTACCGCTGCCGGCATTACTCTGGGTATGGATGAACTGTATAAATAAGCGGATCCGAATA
ATTTTGTTTAACTTTAAGAAGGAGATATACATATGGTGAGTAAAGGCGAGGAGGACAATATGGCGATCAT
CAAAGAGTTCATGC
